Addgene plasmid #202373: Talin-T48-L432G-Cterminal-mEmerald
Purpose: Talin(DeltaR2-10)-L432G-mEmerald
Depositing lab: Pakorn Kanchanawong. Depositing organization: National University of Singapore. Publication: Talin determines the nanoscale architecture of focal adhesions. Liu J, Wang Y, Goh WI, Goh H, Baird MA, Ruehland S, Teo S, Bate N, Critchley DR, Davidson MW, Kanchanawong P. Proc Natl Acad Sci U S A. 2015 Sep 1;112(35):E4864-73. doi: 10.1073/pnas.1512025112. Epub 2015 Aug 17. PubMed 26283369.
Backbone
  Vector backbone: pCMV
  Backbone manufacturer: Clontech
  Vector type: Mammalian Expression
  Selectable markers: Neomycin (select with G418)
Growth in bacteria
  Bacterial resistance: Kanamycin, 50 μg/mL
  Growth temperature: 37°C
  Growth strain: DH5alpha
  Copy number: Unknown
Gene/Insert
  Gene/Insert name: Talin(DeltaR2-10)-L432G-mEmerald
Terms and licenses: Academic/Nonprofit Terms; Industry Terms: Not Available to Industry
How to cite: Talin-T48-L432G-Cterminal-mEmerald was a gift from Pakorn Kanchanawong (Addgene plasmid # 202373 ; http://n2t.net/addgene:202373 ; RRID:Addgene_202373)
