[The description below was written by a language model from this plasmid's Addgene catalogue record and pLannotate feature annotations shown in this document.]
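Description:
Talin-T48-L432G-Cterminal-mEmerald is a mammalian expression plasmid built on a Clontech pCMV-type backbone. It encodes a shortened talin variant fused at its C-terminus to the monomeric green fluorescent protein mEmerald. The insert is described as Talin(DeltaR2-10)-L432G, meaning a talin lacking rod domains R2 through R10 and carrying an L432G point substitution. The record does not state the species of origin of the talin sequence or the functional rationale for the mutation. In the roughly 8.4 kb sequence, the human CMV immediate early enhancer and promoter sit upstream of a multiple cloning site remnant. An unannotated stretch of about 3.7 kb follows, which presumably holds the talin coding region, although the feature table does not label it. The mammalian codon-optimized mEmerald CDS comes next, and transcripts end at an SV40 polyadenylation signal.

The plasmid replicates in E. coli from a high-copy ColE1/pUC-type origin and also carries an f1 origin for single-stranded DNA production. A single Tn5 aminoglycoside phosphotransferase (NeoR/KanR) gene serves both hosts. A bacterial bla-type promoter drives it for kanamycin selection, and the SV40 enhancer/early promoter drives it for G418 selection of mammalian cells, with an HSV TK poly(A) signal downstream. The short large T antigen, ble and bGH poly(A) hits are fragmentary annotations and are probably backbone remnants rather than functional parts.

The associated publication concerns talin's role in setting the nanoscale architecture of focal adhesions. The construct therefore appears intended for fluorescence imaging of a truncated talin whose C-terminal end is marked by mEmerald.
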