Features (pLannotate 1.2.2; 14 found; start..end, strand, type, name):
     58..361     +  enhancer       CMV enhancer: human cytomegalovirus immediate early enhancer
    362..565     +  promoter       CMV promoter: human cytomegalovirus (CMV) immediate early promoter
    588..632     +  misc_feature   MCS (fragment): multiple cloning site
   4339..5058    +  CDS            mEmerald: brightly fluorescent monomeric variant of GFP mammalian codon-optimized
   5074..5157    +  CDS            large T antigen (fragment): large T antigen from SV40 (simian virus 40)
   5180..5301    +  polyA_signal   SV40 poly(A) signal: SV40 polyadenylation signal
   5335..5763    -  rep_origin     f1 ori (sequence partly withheld): f1 bacteriophage origin of replication; arrow indicates direction of (+) strand synthesis
   5790..5894    +  promoter       AmpR promoter: bla
   5896..6253    +  promoter       SV40 promoter: SV40 enhancer and early promoter
   6288..7082    +  CDS            NeoR/KanR: aminoglycoside phosphotransferase from Tn5; aph(3')-II (or nptII); confers resistance to neomycin, kanamycin, and G418 (Geneticin®)
   7103..7255    +  CDS            ble (fragment): BLE_KLEPN - Experimental evidence at protein level: Swiss-Prot protein existence level 1. Binding protein with a strong affinity to the bleomycin family of antibiotics. Binds to CL990; an antimitotic-antibiotic compound. From Klebsiella pneumoniae.
   7314..7361    +  polyA_signal   HSV TK poly(A) signal: herpes simplex virus thymidine kinase polyadenylation signal (Cole and Stacy, 1985)
   7452..7468    -  polyA_signal   bGH poly(A) signal (fragment): bovine growth hormone polyadenylation signal
   7690..8278    +  rep_origin     ori: high-copy-number ColE1/pMB1/pBR322/pUC origin of replication
>Addgene plasmid #202373 | Talin-T48-L432G-Cterminal-mEmerald | addgene full sequence | sequence record 402937 | Addgene NGS Result
TTATTAATAGTAATCAATTACGGGGTCATTAGTTCATAGCCCATATATGGAGTTCCGCGTTACATAACTT
ACGGTAAATGGCCCGCCTGGCTGACCGCCCAACGACCCCCGCCCATTGACGTCAATAATGACGTATGTTC
CCATAGTAACGCCAATAGGGACTTTCCATTGACGTCAATGGGTGGAGTATTTACGGTAAACTGCCCACTT
GGCAGTACATCAAGTGTATCATATGCCAAGTACGCCCCCTATTGACGTCAATGACGGTAAATGGCCCGCC
TGGCATTATGCCCAGTACATGACCTTATGGGACTTTCCTACTTGGCAGTACATCTACGTATTAGTCATCG
CTATTACCATGGTGATGCGGTTTTGGCAGTACATCAATGGGCGTGGATAGCGGTTTGACTCACGGGGATT
TCCAAGTCTCCACCCCATTGACGTCAATGGGAGTTTGTTTTGGCACCAAAATCAACGGGACTTTCCAAAA
TGTCGTAACAACTCCGCCCCATTGACGCAAATGGGCGGTAGGCGTGTACGGTGGGAGGTCTATATAAGCA
GAGCTGGTTTAGTGAACCGTCAGATCCGCTAGCGCTACCGGACTCAGATCTCGAGCTCAAGCTTCGAATT
CTAGCCACCATGGTTGCGCTTTCGCTGAAGATTAGCATTGGGAATGTGGTGAAGACGATGCAATTTGAGC
CATCTACCATGGTGTACGACGCCTGCCGCATGATTCGTGAGCGGATCCCAGAGGCCCTGGCTGGCCCTCC
CAACGACTTTGGGCTCTTTCTGTCAGATGATGACCCCAAAAAAGGCATCTGGCTAGAGGCTGGGAAAGCT
TTGGACTACTACATGCTCCGAAATGGGGACACCATGGAGTACAGAAAAAAGCAGAGACCCCTGAAGATAC
GGATGTTAGACGGAACGGTGAAGACTATCATGGTGGATGACTCCAAGACCGTCACAGACATGCTCATGAC
CATTTGTGCCCGAATTGGTATCACCAACCATGATGAGTATTCACTGGTTCGAGAGCTGATGGAAGAAAAG
AAAGATGAGGGGACAGGGACCCTGAGAAAAGACAAGACCCTACTGCGAGATGAAAAGAAGATGGAGAAGC
TAAAGCAGAAGTTGCACACAGACGATGAGTTGAACTGGCTGGACCATGGGCGGACACTGAGGGAACAGGG
AGTGGAAGAGCATGAGACGTTGCTGCTGCGGAGAAAGTTCTTCTACTCAGACCAGAATGTGGATTCCCGA
GACCCTGTACAGCTGAACCTTCTCTATGTGCAGGCACGAGATGACATCCTGAATGGCTCCCATCCTGTCT
CCTTTGACAAGGCCTGTGAATTTGCAGGCTTCCAGTGCCAGATCCAGTTTGGACCTCACAATGAACAGAA
GCACAAGGCTGGCTTCCTTGACCTGAAGGACTTCCTGCCCAAGGAGTATGTGAAGCAGAAGGGAGAGCGT
AAGATCTTTCAGGCACACAAGAATTGTGGGCAGATGAGTGAAATTGAGGCCAAGGTACGCTACGTGAAGC
TGGCCCGTTCCCTCAAGACTTACGGTGTCTCCTTCTTCCTAGTCAAGGAAAAGATGAAGGGGAAGAATAA
ACTGGTGCCCAGGCTGTTGGGCATCACTAAGGAGTGTGTGATGCGTGTGGATGAGAAGACCAAGGAGGTG
ATTCAGGAATGGAGCCTCACCAACATCAAACGCTGGGCTGCCTCTCCCAAGAGCTTTACTCTGGACTTTG
GAGACTATCAGGATGGCTACTACTCAGTACAGACGACAGAAGGCGAGCAGATCGCACAGCTCATTGCTGG
CTACATAGATATCATCCTTAAGAAGAAAAAAAGCAAGGACCATTTTGGGCTGGAGGGAGATGAAGAGTCT
ACTATGTTGGAGGACTCAGTGTCTCCCAAAAAGTCAACAGTCGGTCAGCAGCAGTACAACCGAGTGGGGA
AAGTGGAGCACGGCTCTGTGGCTCTGCCAGCCATCATGCGCTCTGGAGCCTCTGGTCCTGAGAATTTCCA
GGTGGGGAGCATGCCACCTGCCCAGCAGCAGATCACCAGTGGCCAGATGCACCGAGGACACATGCCACCT
CTGACTTCAGCCCAGCAGGCGCTCACTGGAACCATTAACTCCAGCATGCAGGCTGTGCAGGCTGCCCAGG
CCACTCTGGATGACTTTGAGACTCTACCCCCTCTTGGCCAGGATGCTGCCTCCAAAGCTTGGCGTAAGAA
CAAGATGGATGAATCAAAGCATGAGATCCACTCCCAGGTAGATGCCATCACAGCTGGCACTGCCTCTGTG
GTAAACCTGACAGCAGGAGATCCTGCAGAGACAGACTATACAGCAGTGGGCTGTGCAGTCACCACCATCT
CTTCCAACCTGACGGAGATGTCCCGTGGGGTGAAGCTATTGGCTGCCCTGCTGGAGGATGAAGGCGGCAA
TGGCCGGCCCCTTCTGCAAGCAGCAAAGGGCCTTGCAGGGGCTGTGTCGGAACTGCTTCGCAGTGCTCAG
CCCGCCAGCGCTGAGCCTCGTCAGAACCTGCTGCAGGCAGCCGGGAACGTGGGCCAGGCCAGTGGGGAGC
TGTTGCAGCAAATTGGTACCCAGGCCTGCATTACAGCAGCCAGTGCTGTGTCTGGTATCATTGCTGACCT
CGACACCACCATCATGTTCGCTACTGCTGGCACACTTAACCGTGAGGGTGCTGAAACTTTTGCTGACCAC
CGGGAGGGTATCTTAAAGACAGCAAAGGTTCTTGTGGAGGACACCAAGGTCCTAGTGCAGAATGCAGCTG
GGAGCCAGGAGAAGTTGGCACAAGCCGCCCAGTCCTCCGTGGCCACCATTACCCGCCTCGCTGATGTGGT
CAAGCTCGGTGCAGCCAGCCTAGGAGCCGAAGACCCTGAAACTCAGGTGGTGCTGATCAATGCAGTAAAG
GACGTAGCCAAGGCCCTGGGTGACCTCATCAGCGCTACGAAGGCTGCAGCGGGCAAAGTTGGGGATGACC
CTGCAGTGTGGCAGCTCAAGAACTCTGCCAAGGTGATGGTGACCAATGTGACATCATTGCTCAAGACAGT
GAAGGCTGTGGAAGATGAGGCCACCAAAGGCACACGGGCCCTAGAGGCAACCACAGAGCACATACGTCAG
GAACTGGCGGTCTTCTGTTCCCCAGAGCCACCTGCCAAGACCTCTACCCCTGAAGACTTCATCCGAATGA
CCAAGGGTATTACTATGGCAACAGCCAAAGCCGTTGCTGCTGGCAATTCCTGTCGACAGGAAGATGTCAT
TGCCACAGCCAATCTGAGCCGACGGGCTATTGCGGACATGCTTCGGGCTTGCAAGGAAGCAGCTTTCCAC
CCAGAAGTGGCGCCTGATGTACGGCTCCGAGCCCTGCACTATGGCCGGGAGTGTGCCAATGGTTACCTGG
AACTGCTGGACCACGTGCTGCTGACCCTTCAGAAGCCAAACCCAGACCTGAAGCAGCAGCTAACTGGACA
CTCAAAGCGGGTTGCTGGCTCTGTGACTGAGCTCATCCAGGCTGCTGAAGCCATGAAAGGAACAGAGTGG
GTGGACCCAGAGGACCCTACTGTCATTGCTGAGAATGAGCTCTTGGGAGCCGCAGCCGCCATCGAGGCTG
CAGCCAAGAAGCTGGAGCAGCTGAAGCCCAGGGCCAAACCCAAGGAGGCGGATGAGTCCTTGAACTTTGA
GGAACAAATCCTAGAAGCTGCCAAGTCCATCGCTGCAGCCACCAGTGCACTGGTAAAGGCTGCGTCAGCA
GCCCAGAGGGAGCTGGTGGCTCAAGGAAAGGTGGGCGCCATTCCAGCCAATGCACTGGATGATGGGCAGT
GGTCGCAGGGCCTCATTTCCGCTGCCCGTATGGTGGCTGCGGCCACCAACAATCTGTGTGAAGCAGCTAA
CGCAGCTGTCCAGGGCCATGCTAGCCAGGAGAAACTCATTTCCTCAGCCAAGCAAGTAGCTGCCTCCACA
GCTCAGCTCCTGGTAGCTTGCAAGGTCAAAGCAGATCAGGACTCTGAGGCAATGAAACGGCTCCAGGCTG
CTGGCAATGCAGTGAAGAGGGCCTCAGATAACCTGGTAAAGGCGGCCCAGAAAGCTGCAGCCTTCGAAGA
CCAGGAGAATGAGACGGTGGTGGTGAAGGAGAAAATGGTTGGGGGCATTGCCCAGATTATCGCAGCACAG
GAAGAGATGCTTCGGAAGGAACGAGAGCTGGAAGAGGCTCGGAAAAAGCTCGCCCAGATCCGGCAGCAGC
AGTACAAGTTCTTGCCTTCAGAGCTTCGAGACGAGCACGGCTCCGCGTCCCGATCACCGGTCGCCACCAT
GGTGAGCAAGGGCGAGGAGCTGTTCACCGGGGTGGTGCCCATCCTGGTCGAGCTGGACGGCGACGTAAAC
GGCCACAAGTTCAGCGTGTCCGGCGAGGGCGAGGGCGATGCCACCTACGGCAAGCTGACCCTGAAGTTCA
TCTGCACCACCGGCAAGCTGCCCGTGCCCTGGCCCACCCTCGTGACCACCTTGACCTACGGCGTGCAGTG
CTTCGCCCGCTACCCCGACCACATGAAGCAGCACGACTTCTTCAAGTCCGCCATGCCCGAAGGCTACGTC
CAGGAGCGCACCATCTTCTTCAAGGACGACGGCAACTACAAGACCCGCGCCGAGGTGAAGTTCGAGGGCG
ACACCCTGGTGAACCGCATCGAGCTGAAGGGCATCGACTTCAAGGAGGACGGCAACATCCTGGGGCACAA
GCTGGAGTACAACTACAACAGCCACAAGGTCTATATCACCGCCGACAAGCAGAAGAACGGCATCAAGGTG
AACTTCAAGACCCGCCACAACATCGAGGACGGCAGCGTGCAGCTCGCCGACCACTACCAGCAGAACACCC
CCATCGGCGACGGCCCCGTGCTGCTGCCCGACAACCACTACCTGAGCACCCAGTCCAAGCTGAGCAAAGA
CCCCAACGAGAAGCGCGATCACATGGTCCTGCTGGAGTTCGTGACCGCCGCCGGGATCACTCTCGGCATG
GACGAGCTGTACAAGTAAGCGGCCGCGACTCTAGATCATAATCAGCCATACCACATTTGTAGAGGTTTTA
CTTGCTTTAAAAAACCTCCCACACCTCCCCCTGAACCTGAAACATAAAATGAATGCAATTGTTGTTGTTA
ACTTGTTTATTGCAGCTTATAATGGTTACAAATAAAGCAATAGCATCACAAATTTCACAAATAAAGCATT
TTTTTCACTGCATTCTAGTTGTGGTTTGTCCAAACTCATCAATGTATCTTAAGGCGTAAATTGTAAGCGT
TAATATTTTGTTAAAATTCGCGTTAAATTTTTGTTAAATCAGCTCATTTTTTAACCAATAGGCCGAAATC
GGCAAAATCCCTTATAAATCAAAAGAATAGACCGAGATAGGGT
[37 nt withheld, positions 5434-5470]
AAAGAACGTGGACTCCAACGTCAAAGG
[49 nt withheld, positions 5498-5546]
T
[91 nt withheld, positions 5548-5638]
G
[124 nt withheld, positions 5640-5763]
CAGGTGGCACTTTTCGGGGAAATGTGCGCGGAACCCCTATTTGTTTATTTTTCTAAATACATTCAAATAT
GTATCCGCTCATGAGACAATAACCCTGATAAATGCTTCAATAATATTGAAAAAGGAAGAGTCCTGAGGCG
GAAAGAACCAGCTGTGGAATGTGTGTCAGTTAGGGTGTGGAAAGTCCCCAGGCTCCCCAGCAGGCAGAAG
TATGCAAAGCATGCATCTCAATTAGTCAGCAACCAGGTGTGGAAAGTCCCCAGGCTCCCCAGCAGGCAGA
AGTATGCAAAGCATGCATCTCAATTAGTCAGCAACCATAGTCCCGCCCCTAACTCCGCCCATCCCGCCCC
TAACTCCGCCCAGTTCCGCCCATTCTCCGCCCCATGGCTGACTAATTTTTTTTATTTATGCAGAGGCCGA
GGCCGCCTCGGCCTCTGAGCTATTCCAGAAGTAGTGAGGAGGCTTTTTTGGAGGCCTAGGCTTTTGCAAA
GATCGATCAAGAGACAGGATGAGGATCGTTTCGCATGATTGAACAAGATGGATTGCACGCAGGTTCTCCG
GCCGCTTGGGTGGAGAGGCTATTCGGCTATGACTGGGCACAACAGACAATCGGCTGCTCTGATGCCGCCG
TGTTCCGGCTGTCAGCGCAGGGGCGCCCGGTTCTTTTTGTCAAGACCGACCTGTCCGGTGCCCTGAATGA
ACTGCAAGACGAGGCAGCGCGGCTATCGTGGCTGGCCACGACGGGCGTTCCTTGCGCAGCTGTGCTCGAC
GTTGTCACTGAAGCGGGAAGGGACTGGCTGCTATTGGGCGAAGTGCCGGGGCAGGATCTCCTGTCATCTC
ACCTTGCTCCTGCCGAGAAAGTATCCATCATGGCTGATGCAATGCGGCGGCTGCATACGCTTGATCCGGC
TACCTGCCCATTCGACCACCAAGCGAAACATCGCATCGAGCGAGCACGTACTCGGATGGAAGCCGGTCTT
GTCGATCAGGATGATCTGGACGAAGAGCATCAGGGGCTCGCGCCAGCCGAACTGTTCGCCAGGCTCAAGG
CGAGCATGCCCGACGGCGAGGATCTCGTCGTGACCCATGGCGATGCCTGCTTGCCGAATATCATGGTGGA
AAATGGCCGCTTTTCTGGATTCATCGACTGTGGCCGGCTGGGTGTGGCGGACCGCTATCAGGACATAGCG
TTGGCTACCCGTGATATTGCTGAAGAGCTTGGCGGCGAATGGGCTGACCGCTTCCTCGTGCTTTACGGTA
TCGCCGCTCCCGATTCGCAGCGCATCGCCTTCTATCGCCTTCTTGACGAGTTCTTCTGAGCGGGACTCTG
GGGTTCGAAATGACCGACCAAGCGACGCCCAACCTGCCATCACGAGATTTCGATTCCACCGCCGCCTTCT
ATGAAAGGTTGGGCTTCGGAATCGTTTTCCGGGACGCCGGCTGGATGATCCTCCAGCGCGGGGATCTCAT
GCTGGAGTTCTTCGCCCACCCTAGGGGGAGGCTAACTGAAACACGGAAGGAGACAATACCGGAAGGAACC
CGCGCTATGACGGCAATAAAAAGACAGAATAAAACGCACGGTGTTGGGTCGTTTGTTCATAAACGCGGGG
TTCGGTCCCAGGGCTGGCACTCTGTCGATACCCCACCGAGACCCCATTGGGGCCAATACGCCCGCGTTTC
TTCCTTTTCCCCACCCCACCCCCCAAGTTCGGGTGAAGGCCCAGGGCTCGCAGCCAACGTCGGGGCGGCA
GGCCCTGCCATAGCCTCAGGTTACTCATATATACTTTAGATTGATTTAAAACTTCATTTTTAATTTAAAA
GGATCTAGGTGAAGATCCTTTTTGATAATCTCATGACCAAAATCCCTTAACGTGAGTTTTCGTTCCACTG
AGCGTCAGACCCCGTAGAAAAGATCAAAGGATCTTCTTGAGATCCTTTTTTTCTGCGCGTAATCTGCTGC
TTGCAAACAAAAAAACCACCGCTACCAGCGGTGGTTTGTTTGCCGGATCAAGAGCTACCAACTCTTTTTC
CGAAGGTAACTGGCTTCAGCAGAGCGCAGATACCAAATACTGTTCTTCTAGTGTAGCCGTAGTTAGGCCA
CCACTTCAAGAACTCTGTAGCACCGCCTACATACCTCGCTCTGCTAATCCTGTTACCAGTGGCTGCTGCC
AGTGGCGATAAGTCGTGTCTTACCGGGTTGGACTCAAGACGATAGTTACCGGATAAGGCGCAGCGGTCGG
GCTGAACGGGGGGTTCGTGCACACAGCCCAGCTTGGAGCGAACGACCTACACCGAACTGAGATACCTACA
GCGTGAGCTATGAGAAAGCGCCACGCTTCCCGAAGGGAGAAAGGCGGACAGGTATCCGGTAAGCGGCAGG
GTCGGAACAGGAGAGCGCACGAGGGAGCTTCCAGGGGGAAACGCCTGGTATCTTTATAGTCCTGTCGGGT
TTCGCCACCTCTGACTTGAGCGTCGATTTTTGTGATGCTCGTCAGGGGGGCGGAGCCTATGGAAAAACGC
CAGCAACGCGGCCTTTTTACGGTTCCTGGCCTTTTGCTGGCCTTTTGCTCACATGTTCTTTCCTGCGTTA
TCCCCTGATTCTGTGGATAACCGTATTACCGCCATGCATTAG
